Addgene plasmid #57446: mEos3.2-Calreticulin-N-16
Purpose: Localization: Endoplasmic Reticulum, Excitation: 507 / 572, Emission: 516 / 580
Depositing lab: Michael Davidson. Depositing organization: Florida State University, Tallahassee.
Backbone
  Vector backbone: mEos3.2-N1
  Backbone size w/o insert (bp): 4750
  Vector type: Mammalian Expression
  Selectable markers: Neomycin (select with G418)
Growth in bacteria
  Bacterial resistance: Kanamycin, 50 μg/mL
  Growth temperature: 37°C
  Growth strain: DH5alpha
  Copy number: High Copy
Gene/Insert
  Gene/Insert name: Calreticulin (alt name: NM_004343.2)
  Species: H. sapiens (human)
  Entrez Gene: CALR (a.k.a. CALR1, CRT, HEL-S-99n, RO, SSA, cC1qR)
  Promoter: CMV
  Tag / fusion protein: mEos3.2 (C terminal on backbone)
  Cloning method: Unknown
  Sequencing primers: 5′ CMV-F; 3′ SV40pA-R
Terms and licenses: Academic/Nonprofit Terms; Industry Terms
Depositor comments: . Excitation = 507 / 572; Emission = 516 / 580
How to cite: mEos3.2-Calreticulin-N-16 was a gift from Michael Davidson (Addgene plasmid # 57446 ; http://n2t.net/addgene:57446 ; RRID:Addgene_57446)
