[The description below was written by a language model from this plasmid's Addgene catalogue record.]
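Description:
mEos3.2-Calreticulin-N-16 is a mammalian expression plasmid built on the mEos3.2-N1 backbone (about 4.75 kb without the insert), an N1-style fluorescent protein fusion vector. It is maintained in E. coli as a high-copy plasmid under kanamycin selection. It also carries a neomycin resistance marker, so transfected mammalian cells can be selected with G418. The record does not include a feature table, so the origins of replication and polyadenylation signals are not explicitly listed. The use of an SV40 polyA reverse sequencing primer does suggest an SV40 polyadenylation signal downstream of the expression cassette.

The insert is from human calreticulin (CALR), an endoplasmic reticulum resident chaperone, and is expressed from the CMV promoter. mEos3.2 is supplied by the backbone and fused at the C-terminal end of the insert. The record does not state the insert size or whether the full coding sequence or only a targeting portion of calreticulin is present. The "16" in the name is not explained in the record either, although it may denote a linker length. mEos3.2 is a monomeric green-to-red photoconvertible fluorescent protein, which accounts for the two spectral states listed: excitation/emission of 507/516 nm for the green form and 572/580 nm for the red form.

The stated purpose is endoplasmic reticulum localization, making the construct a marker for labelling the ER in mammalian cells. Because the tag is photoconvertible, it suits optical highlighting and tracking of labelled protein pools. It also suits single-molecule localization approaches such as PALM.
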