>Addgene plasmid #57446 | mEos3.2-Calreticulin-N-16 | depositor partial sequence | sequence record 88580 | insert sequence
ACGTCAGATCCGCTAGCGCTACCGGACTCAGATCTCGAGGCCACCATGCTGCTATCCGTGCCGCTGCTGC
TCGGCCTCCTCGGCCTGGCCGTCGCCGAGCCTGCCGTCTACTTCAAGGAGCAGTTTCTGGACGGAGACGG
GTGGACTTCCCGCTGGATCGAATCCAAACACAAGTCAGATTTTGGCAAATTCGTTCTCAGTTCCGGCAAG
TTCTACGGTGACGAGGAGAAAGATAAAGGTTTGCAGACAAGCCAGGATGCACGCTTTTATGCTCTGTCGG
CCAGTTTCGAGCCTTTCAGCAACAAAGGCCAGACGCTGGTGGTGCAGTTCACGGTGAAACATGAGCAGAA
CATCGACTGTGGGGGCGGCTATGTGAAGCTGTTTCCTAATAGTTTGGACCAGACAGACATGCACGGAGAC
TCAGAATACAACATCATGTTTGGTCCCGACATCTGTGGCCCTGGCACCAAGAAGGTTCATGTCATCTTCA
ACTACAAGGGCAAGAACGTGCTGATCAACAAGGACATCCGTTGCAAGGATGATGAGTTTACACACCTGTA
CACACTGATTGTGCGGCCAGACAACACCTATGAGGTGAAGATTGACAACAGCCAGGTGGAGTCCGGCTCC
TTGGAAGACGATTGGGACTTCCTGCCACCCAAGAAGATAAAGGATCCTGATGCTTCAAAACCGGAAGACT
GGGATGAGCGGGCCAAGATCGATGATCCCACAGACTCCAAGCCTGAGGACTGGGACAAGCCCGAGCATAT
CCCTGACCCTGATGCTAAGAAGCCCGAGGACTGGGATGAAGAGATGGACGGAGAGTGGGAACCCCCAGTG
ATTCAGAACCCTGAGTACAAGGGTGAGTGGAAGCCCCGGCAGATCGACAACCCAGATTACAAGGGCACTT
GGATCCACCCAGAAATTGACAACCCCGAGTATTCTCCCGATCCCAGTATCTATGCCTATGATAACTTTGG
CGTGCTGGGCCTGGACCTCTGGCAGGTCAAGTCTGGCACCATCTTTGACAACTTCCTCATCACCAACGAT
GAGGCATACGCTGAGGAGTTTGGCAACGAGACGTGGGGCGTAACAAAGGCAGCAGAGAAACAAATGAAGG
ACAAACAGGACGAGGAGCAGAGGCTTAAGGAGGAGGAAGAAGACAAGAAACGCAAAGAGGAGGAGGAGGC
AGAGGACAAGGAGGATGATGAGGACAAAGATGAGGATGAGGAGGATGAGGAGGACAAGGAGGAAGATGAG
GAGGAAGATGTCCCCGGCCAGGCCAAGGACGAGCTGGCATCCGGGGGTGCGTCAGGCGGCAGCGGATCTG
GACCGGTCGCCACCATGAGTGCGATTAAGCCAGACATGAAGATCAAACTCCGTATGGAAGGCAACGTAAA
CGGGCACCACTTTGTGATCGACGGAGATGGTACAGGCAAGCCTTTTGAGGGAAAACAGAGTATGGATCTT
GAAGTCAAAGAGGGCGGACCTCTGCCTTTTGCCTTTGATATCCTGACCACTGCATTCCATTACGGCAACA
GGGTATTCGCCAAATATCCAGACAACATACAAGACTATTTTAAGCAGTCGTTTCCTAAGGGGTATTCGTG
GGAACGAAGCTTGACTTTCGAAGACGGGGGCATTTGCAACGCCAGAAACGACATAACAATGGAAGGGGAC
ACTTTCTATAATAAAGTTCGATTTTATGGTACCAACTTTCCCGCCAATGGTCCAGTTATGCAGAAGAAGA
CGCTGAAATGGGAGCCCTCCACTGAGAAAATGTATGTGCGTGATGGAGTGCTGACGGGTGATATTGAGAT
GGCTTTGTTGCTTGAAGGAAATGCCCATTACCGATGTGACTTCAGAACTACTTACAAAGCTAAGGAGAAG
GGTGTCAAGTTACCAGGCGCCCACTTTGTGGACCACTGCATTGAGATTTTAAGCCATGACAAAGATTACA
ACAAGGTTAAGCTGTATGAGCATGCTGTTGCTCATTCTGGATTGCCTGACAATGCCAGACGATAAGCGGC
CGCGACTCTAGATCATAATCAGCCATAC
