>Addgene plasmid #57446 | mEos3.2-Calreticulin-N-16 | addgene partial sequence | sequence record 154567 | AllEos-R 5'-GTACCATCTCCGTCGATCAC-3'
ATACGGAGTTTGATCTTCATGTCTGGCTTAATCGCACTCATGGTGGCGACCGGTCCAGATCCGCTGCCGC
CTGACGCACCCCCGGATGCCAGCTCGTCCTTGGCCTGGCCGGGGACATCTTCCTCCTCATCTTCCTCCTT
GTCCTCCTCATCCTCCTCATCCTCATCTTTGTCCTCATCATCCTCCTTGTCCTCTGCCTCCTCCTCCTCT
TTGCGTTTCTTGTCTTCTTCCTCCTCCTTAAGCCTCTGCTCCTCGTCCTGTTTGTCCTTCATTTGTTTCT
CTGCTGCCTTTGTTACGCCCCACGTCTCGTTGCCAAACTCCTCAGCGTATGCCTCATCGTTGGTGATGAG
GAAGTTGTCAAAGATGGTGCCAGACTTGACCTGCCAGAGGTCCAGGCCCAGCACGCCAAAGTTATCATAG
GCATAGATACTGGGATCGGGAGAATACTCGGGGTTGTCAATTTCTGGGTGGATCCAAGTGCCCTTGTAAT
CTGGGTTGTCGATCTGCCGGGGCTTCCACTCACCCTTGTACTCAGGGTTCTGAATCACTGGGGGTTCCCA
CTCTCCGTCCATCTCTTCATCCCAGTCCTCGGGCTTCTTAGCATCAGGGTCAGGGATATGCTCGGGCTTG
TCCCAGTCCTCAGGCTTGGAGTCTGTGGGATCATCGATCTTGGCCCGCTCATCCCAGTCTTCCGGTTTTG
AAGCATCAGGATCCTTTATCTTCTTGGGTGGCAGGAAGTCCCAATCGTCTTCCAAGGAGCCGGACTCCAC
CTGGCTGTTGTCAATCTTCACCTCATAGGTGTTGTCTGGCCGCACAATCAGTGTGTACAGGTGTGTAAAC
TCATCATCCTTGCAACGGATGTCCTTGTTGATCAGCACGT
